>Addgene plasmid #167669 | pRU47 | addgene full sequence | sequence record 417705 | Addgene NGS Result
GCCCTATAGTGAGTCGTATTACAATTCACTGGCCGTCGTTTTACAACGTCGTGACTGGGAAAACCCTGGC
GTTACCCAACTTAATCGCCTTGCAGCACATCCCCCTTTCGCCAGCTGGCGTAATAGCGAAGAGGCCCGCA
CCGATCGCCCTTCCCAACAGTTGCGCAGCCTGAATGGCGAATGG
[124 nt withheld, positions 185-308]
C
[91 nt withheld, positions 310-400]
A
[49 nt withheld, positions 402-450]
CCTTTGACGTTGGAGTCCACGTTCTTT
[37 nt withheld, positions 478-514]
ACCCTATCTCGGTCTATTCTTTTGATTTATAAGGGATTTTGCCGATTTCGGCCTATTGGTTAAAAAATGA
GCTGATTTAACAAAAATTTAACGCGAATTTTAACAAAATATTAACGCTTACAATTTCCTGATGCGGTATT
TTCTCCTTACGCATCTGTGCGGTATTTCACACCGCATCAGGTGGCACTTTTCGGGGAAATGTGCGCGGAA
CCCCTATTTGTTTATTTTTCTAAATACATTCAAATATGTATCCGCTCATGAGACAATAACCCTGATAAAT
GCTTCAATAATATTGAAAAAGGAAGAGTATGAGTATTCAACATTTCCGTGTCGCCCTTATTCCCTTTTTT
GCGGCATTTTGCCTTCCTGTTTTTGCTCACCCAGAAACGCTGGTGAAAGTAAAAGATGCTGAAGATCAGT
TGGGTGCACGAGTGGGTTACATCGAACTGGATCTCAACAGCGGTAAGATCCTTGAGAGTTTTCGCCCCGA
AGAACGTTTTCCAATGATGAGCACTTTTAAAGTTCTGCTATGTGGCGCGGTATTATCCCGTATTGACGCC
GGGCAAGAGCAACTCGGTCGCCGCATACACTATTCTCAGAATGACTTGGTTGAGTACTCACCAGTCACAG
AAAAGCATCTTACGGATGGCATGACAGTAAGAGAATTATGCAGTGCTGCCATAACCATGAGTGATAACAC
TGCGGCCAACTTACTTCTGACAACGATCGGAGGACCGAAGGAGCTAACCGCTTTTTTGCACAACATGGGG
GATCATGTAACTCGCCTTGATCGTTGGGAACCGGAGCTGAATGAAGCCATACCAAACGACGAGCGTGACA
CCACGATGCCTGTAGCAATGGCAACAACGTTGCGCAAACTATTAACTGGCGAACTACTTACTCTAGCTTC
CCGGCAACAATTAATAGACTGGATGGAGGCGGATAAAGTTGCAGGACCACTTCTGCGCTCGGCCCTTCCG
GCTGGCTGGTTTATTGCTGATAAATCTGGAGCCGGTGAGCGTGGATCTCGCGGTATCATTGCAGCACTGG
GGCCAGATGGTAAGCCCTCCCGTATCGTAGTTATCTACACGACGGGGAGTCAGGCAACTATGGATGAACG
AAATAGACAGATCGCTGAGATAGGTGCCTCACTGATTAAGCATTGGTAACTGTCAGACCAAGTTTACTCA
TATATACTTTAGATTGATTTAAAACTTCATTTTTAATTTAAAAGGATCTAGGTGAAGATCCTTTTTGATA
ATCTCATGACCAAAATCCCTTAACGTGAGTTTTCGTTCCACTGAGCGTCAGACCCCGTAGAAAAGATCAA
AGGATCTTCTTGAGATCCTTTTTTTCTGCGCGTAATCTGCTGCTTGCAAACAAAAAAACCACCGCTACCA
GCGGTGGTTTGTTTGCCGGATCAAGAGCTACCAACTCTTTTTCCGAAGGTAACTGGCTTCAGCAGAGCGC
AGATACCAAATACTGTTCTTCTAGTGTAGCCGTAGTTAGGCCACCACTTCAAGAACTCTGTAGCACCGCC
TACATACCTCGCTCTGCTAATCCTGTTACCAGTGGCTGCTGCCAGTGGCGATAAGTCGTGTCTTACCGGG
TTGGACTCAAGACGATAGTTACCGGATAAGGCGCAGCGGTCGGGCTGAACGGGGGGTTCGTGCACACAGC
CCAGCTTGGAGCGAACGACCTACACCGAACTGAGATACCTACAGCGTGAGCTATGAGAAAGCGCCACGCT
TCCCGAAGGGAGAAAGGCGGACAGGTATCCGGTAAGCGGCAGGGTCGGAACAGGAGAGCGCACGAGGGAG
CTTCCAGGGGGAAACGCCTGGTATCTTTATAGTCCTGTCGGGTTTCGCCACCTCTGACTTGAGCGTCGAT
TTTTGTGATGCTCGTCAGGGGGGCGGAGCCTATGGAAAAACGCCAGCAACGCGGCCTTTTTACGGTTCCT
GGCCTTTTGCTGGCCTTTTGCTCACATGTTCTTTCCTGCGTTATCCCCTGATTCTGTGGATAACCGTATT
ACCGCCTTTGAGTGAGCTGATACCGCTCGCCGCAGCCGAACGACCGAGCGCAGCGAGTCAGTGAGCGAGG
AAGCGGAAGAGCGCCCAATACGCAAACCGCCTCTCCCCGCGCGTTGGCCGATTCATTAATGCAGCTGGCA
CGACAGGTTTCCCGACTGGAAAGCGGGCAGTGAGCGCAACGCAATTAATGTGAGTTAGCTCACTCATTAG
GCACCCCAGGCTTTACACTTTATGCTTCCGGCTCGTATGTTGTGTGGAATTGTGAGCGGATAACAATTTC
ACACAGGAAACAGCTATGACCATGATTACGCCAAGCTATTTAGGTGACACTATAGAATACTCAAGCTATG
CATCCAACGCGTTGGGAGCTCTCCCATATGTATGGTCGACCTGCAGGCGGCCGCGGTCTCGCCGGCTTTT
TTTCTTCTTCTTCGTTCATACAGTTTTTTTTTGTTTATCAGCTTACATTTTCTTGAACCGTAGCTTTCGT
TTTCTTCTTTTTAACTTTCCATTCGGAGTTTTTGTATCTTGTTTCATAGTTTGTCCCAGGATTAGAATGA
TTAGGCATCGAACCTTCAAGAATTTGATTGAATAAAACATCTTCATTCTTAAGATATGAAGATAATCTTC
AAAAGGCCCCTGGGAATCTGAAAGAAGAGAAGCAGGCCCATTTATATGGGAAAGAACAATAGTATTTCTT
ATATAGGCCCATTTAAGTTGAAAACAATCTTCAAAAGTCCCACATCGCTTAGATAAGAAAACGAAGCTGA
GTTTATATACAGCTAGAGTCGAAGTAGTGATTGGGGTCTTCGAGAAGACCTGTTTTAGAGCTAGAAATAG
CAAGTTAAAATAAGGCTAGTCCGTTATCAACTTGAAAAAGTGGCACCGAGTCGGTGCTTTTTTTGGCAAA
AATTTTCAGATTTTTTCTTCATCTGTAGATTTCTGGGTTTTTTTTTCCGTTTCGTGAATCATAAGTGAAG
TTTTGGATGCAAATCTGCGCGAAAAAAGTTGGACCTGCAATGAGCTTATTTAGATAGCTAAGACAAAGTG
ATTGGTCCGTTGTTTCAGTTCTGATTGTCAGAGAGTTTGTTTCGAGTCGGCGACACCAATGCGTTTTGTT
AACCAGATTTCGGGTAAGAAATGTATCGAGAGTTTGTTTCCAGACGGCTACATCATTTTCTTATGAAGGG
TGAAATTAGATAGACCAAAGATTGAAACACAACATTTCTTTCACAAAAATATAATAAACTTGATAGCATT
TAGGATCAGCGAAAGGAGACCGGCCGCCATGGCGGCCGGGAGCATGCGACGTCGGGCCGGGCCCAATTC
Features (pLannotate 1.2.2; 14 found; start..end, strand, type, name):
      3..21      -  promoter       T7 promoter: promoter for bacteriophage T7 RNA polymerase
     24..181     +  CDS            lacZα (fragment): LacZα fragment of β-galactosidase; lacZ fragment
    185..613     +  rep_origin     f1 ori (sequence partly withheld): f1 bacteriophage origin of replication; arrow indicates direction of (+) strand synthesis
    641..691     -  misc_feature   bom (fragment): basis of mobility region from pBR322
    718..822     +  promoter       AmpR promoter: bla
    823..1683    +  CDS            AmpR: β-lactamase; bla; confers resistance to ampicillin, carbenicillin, and related antibiotics
   1854..2442    +  rep_origin     ori: high-copy-number ColE1/pMB1/pBR322/pUC origin of replication
   2625..2717    +  CDS            lacI (fragment): lac repressor; lacI; The lac repressor binds to the lac operator to inhibit transcription in E. coli. This inhibition can be relieved by adding lactose or isopropyl-β-D-thiogalactopyranoside (IPTG).
   2730..2751    +  protein_bind   CAP binding site: CAP binding activates transcription in the presence of cAMP. E. coli catabolite activator protein
   2766..2796    +  promoter       lac promoter: promoter for the E. coli lac operon
   2804..2820    +  protein_bind   lac operator: The lac repressor binds to the lac operator to inhibit transcription in E. coli. This inhibition can be relieved by adding lactose or isopropyl-β-D-thiogalactopyranoside (IPTG). lac repressor encoded by lacI
   2862..2880    +  promoter       SP6 promoter: promoter for bacteriophage SP6 RNA polymerase
   3275..3291    +  promoter       AtU6 promoter (fragment): consensus promoter from the three Arabidopsis U6 snRNA genes (Waibel and Filipowicz, 1990; Nekrasov et al., 2013)
   3366..3441    +  misc_RNA       gRNA scaffold: guide RNA scaffold for the Streptococcus pyogenes CRISPR/Cas9 system
