[The description below was written by a language model from this plasmid's Addgene catalogue record and pLannotate feature annotations shown in this document.]
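Description:
pRU47 is a small (about 3.9 kb) bacterial entry plasmid built on the pGEM-T Easy cloning backbone and designed as one module of a multiplex CRISPR/Cas9 assembly system for Arabidopsis thaliana. It is propagated in E. coli as a high-copy plasmid through its ColE1/pUC-type origin and selected with ampicillin via the β-lactamase (AmpR) gene and its native promoter. The usual pGEM-T Easy elements remain: an f1 phage origin, a lac promoter/operator region with CAP binding site, fragments of lacZα and lacI, and T7 and SP6 phage promoters on either side of the cloning region. The insert interrupts lacZα, and standard M13-type primer sites in the backbone allow it to be sequenced.

The payload lies between the SP6 and T7 promoters. It consists of an Arabidopsis U6 snRNA promoter (pAtU6), a Pol III promoter suited to driving short, uncapped RNAs in plant cells, followed by the Streptococcus pyogenes Cas9 guide RNA scaffold. The annotation software recognised only a short consensus fragment of the AtU6 promoter, so its full extent is not defined in the feature table. The gap between that promoter fragment and the scaffold is presumably where a user-chosen spacer is inserted, although the record does not state which restriction sites are used. No Cas9 gene, plant selection marker or T-DNA border is annotated, so the plasmid is not a plant transformation vector in its own right. It is intended as the entry vector for the "gRNA7" position, meaning the seventh guide expression unit. After a target sequence is cloned in, the unit is combined with other gRNA modules into a destination construct to generate multiple Arabidopsis mutants at once.
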