Addgene plasmid #167669: pRU47
Purpose: ENTRY vector for gRNA7 cloning under pAtU6 promoter
Depositing lab: Niko Geldner. Depositing organization: Universite de Lausanne (UNIL). Publication: Combined fluorescent seed selection and multiplex CRISPR/Cas9 assembly for fast generation of multiple Arabidopsis mutants. Ursache R, Fujita S, Denervaud Tendon V, Geldner N. Plant Methods. 2021 Oct 30;17(1):111. doi: 10.1186/s13007-021-00811-9. PubMed 34717688.
Backbone
  Vector backbone: pGEM-T Easy
  Vector type: CRISPR
Growth in bacteria
  Bacterial resistance: Ampicillin, 100 μg/mL
  Growth temperature: 37°C
  Growth strain: DH5alpha
  Copy number: High Copy
Gene/Insert
  Gene/Insert name: pAtU6
  Species: A. thaliana (mustard weed)
  Cloning method: Restriction Enzyme; 5′ cloning site Unknown (unknown if destroyed)
  Sequencing primers: 5′ CAGGAAACAGCTATGAC; 3′ GTAAAACGACGGCCAGT
Terms and licenses: Academic/Nonprofit Terms; Industry Terms: Not Available to Industry
Depositor comments: Please visit https://www.biorxiv.org/content/10.1101/2021.05.20.444986v1 for bioRxiv preprint.
How to cite: pRU47 was a gift from Niko Geldner (Addgene plasmid # 167669 ; http://n2t.net/addgene:167669 ; RRID:Addgene_167669)
